Addgene plasmid #139618: MEN2A-SHC
Purpose: StrepIII-HA-tagged gene expression
Depositing lab: Markku Varjosalo. Depositing organization: University of Helsinki. Publication: PTPRA Phosphatase Regulates GDNF-Dependent RET Signaling and Inhibits the RET Mutant MEN2A Oncogenic Potential. Yadav L, Pietila E, Ohman T, Liu X, Mahato AK, Sidorova Y, Lehti K, Saarma M, Varjosalo M. iScience. 2020 Feb 21;23(2):100871. doi: 10.1016/j.isci.2020.100871. Epub 2020 Jan 31. PubMed 32062451.
Backbone
  Vector backbone: pcDNA5/FRT/TO
  Vector type: Mammalian Expression
  Selectable markers: Hygromycin
Growth in bacteria
  Bacterial resistance: Ampicillin, 100 μg/mL
  Growth temperature: 37°C
  Growth strain: DH5alpha
  Copy number: High Copy
Gene/Insert
  Gene/Insert name: MEN2A
  Species: H. sapiens (human)
  Mutation: C634W
  Entrez Gene: RET (a.k.a. CDHF12, CDHR16, HSCR1, MEN2A, MEN2B, MTC1, PTC, RET-ELE1)
  Promoter: CMV
  Tag / fusion protein: StrepIII-HA (C terminal on backbone)
  Cloning method: Gateway Cloning
  Sequencing primers: 5′ CMV forward; 3′ BGH reverse
Terms and licenses: Academic/Nonprofit Terms; Industry Terms: Not Available to Industry
How to cite: MEN2A-SHC was a gift from Markku Varjosalo (Addgene plasmid # 139618 ; http://n2t.net/addgene:139618 ; RRID:Addgene_139618)
