[The description below was written by a language model from this plasmid's Addgene catalogue record and pLannotate feature annotations shown in this document.]
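Description:
MEN2A-SHC is a mammalian expression plasmid built on the pcDNA5/FRT/TO backbone that carries human RET with the C634W substitution, the receptor tyrosine kinase mutant associated with multiple endocrine neoplasia type 2A. The RET open reading frame was introduced by Gateway cloning and is flanked by attB1 and attB2 recombination scars. According to the catalogue entry it is fused at its C terminus to a backbone-encoded StrepIII-HA tandem tag. The tag itself is not annotated in the feature table, but an unannotated stretch between attB2 and the bGH polyadenylation signal is where it would be expected to lie.

Transcription is driven by the CMV enhancer/promoter. The short tet operator matches annotated just downstream of it correspond to the "TO" arrangement of this backbone, which makes expression tetracycline-inducible in cells that supply the Tet repressor. Downstream of the expression cassette, an FRT site sits directly in front of a hygromycin resistance gene followed by an SV40 poly(A) signal. No full promoter is annotated ahead of this gene, consistent with the design in which FLP-mediated integration into a genomic FRT acceptor site activates hygromycin resistance, yielding isogenic single-copy stable lines.

In bacteria the plasmid is maintained by a high-copy ColE1/pUC-type origin and selected with ampicillin through the bla gene. Fragmentary hits to f1 ori, ble, lacI and the SV40 promoter appear to be backbone remnants.

The stated purpose is StrepIII-HA-tagged gene expression. This type of tag suits Strep-based affinity purification and HA detection of the oncogenic RET protein and its binding partners, in keeping with the associated study of RET signalling.
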