Features (pLannotate 1.2.2; 23 found; start..end, strand, type, name):
      1..204     +  promoter       CMV promoter: human cytomegalovirus (CMV) immediate early promoter
    206..225     +  promoter       PLtetO-1 promoter (fragment): modified phage lambda PL promoter with tet operator sites (Lutz and Bujard, 1997)
    227..246     +  promoter       PLtetO-1 promoter (fragment): modified phage lambda PL promoter with tet operator sites (Lutz and Bujard, 1997)
    254..287     +  promoter       TRE3GV promoter (fragment): 3rd-generation Tet-responsive promoter that can be activated by binding of Tet-On® 3G, optimized for retroviral and lentiviral vectors
    423..440     +  protein_bind   attB1 (fragment): mutant version of attB; core recombination site for the Gateway® BP reaction BP Clonase™
    449..3637    +  CDS            RET: RET_HUMAN - Also known as CDHF12, CDHR16, PTC, RET51. Experimental evidence at protein level: Swiss-Prot protein existence level 1. Receptor tyrosine-protein kinase involved in numerous cellular mechanisms including cell proliferation, neuronal navigation, cell migration, and cell differentiation upon binding with glial cell derived neurotrophic factor family ligands. Phosphorylates PTK2/FAK1. Regulates both cell death/survival balance and positional information. Required for the molecular mechanisms orchestration during intestine organogenesis; involved in the development of enteric nervous s
   3664..3687    -  protein_bind   attB2: mutant version of attB; recombination site for the Gateway® BP reaction BP Clonase™
   3924..4148    +  polyA_signal   bGH poly(A) signal: bovine growth hormone polyadenylation signal
   4152..4173    +  promoter       SV40 promoter (fragment): SV40 enhancer and early promoter
   4194..4427    +  rep_origin     f1 ori (fragment) (sequence partly withheld): f1 bacteriophage origin of replication; arrow indicates direction of (+) strand synthesis
   4432..4479    +  protein_bind   FRT: FLP-mediated recombination occurs in the 8-bp core sequence TCTAGAAA (Turan and Bode, 2011). FLP recombinase from the Saccharomyces cerevisiae 2μ plasmid
   4487..5509    +  CDS            HygR: aminoglycoside phosphotransferase from E. coli; aph(4)-Ia; confers resistance to hygromycin
   5519..5644    +  CDS            ble (fragment): BLE_KLEPN - Experimental evidence at protein level: Swiss-Prot protein existence level 1. Binding protein with a strong affinity to the bleomycin family of antibiotics. Binds to CL990; an antimitotic-antibiotic compound. From Klebsiella pneumoniae.
   5639..5760    +  polyA_signal   SV40 poly(A) signal: SV40 polyadenylation signal
   5833..5849    -  protein_bind   lac operator: The lac repressor binds to the lac operator to inhibit transcription in E. coli. This inhibition can be relieved by adding lactose or isopropyl-β-D-thiogalactopyranoside (IPTG). lac repressor encoded by lacI
   5857..5887    -  promoter       lac promoter: promoter for the E. coli lac operon
   5902..5923    -  protein_bind   CAP binding site: CAP binding activates transcription in the presence of cAMP. E. coli catabolite activator protein
   5936..6028    -  CDS            lacI (fragment): lac repressor; lacI; The lac repressor binds to the lac operator to inhibit transcription in E. coli. This inhibition can be relieved by adding lactose or isopropyl-β-D-thiogalactopyranoside (IPTG).
   6211..6799    -  rep_origin     ori: high-copy-number ColE1/pMB1/pBR322/pUC origin of replication
   6970..7830    -  CDS            AmpR: β-lactamase; bla; confers resistance to ampicillin, carbenicillin, and related antibiotics
   7831..7935    -  promoter       AmpR promoter: bla
   7994..8046    -  misc_feature   bom (fragment): basis of mobility region from pBR322
   8201..8580    +  enhancer       CMV enhancer: human cytomegalovirus immediate early enhancer
>Addgene plasmid #139618 | MEN2A-SHC | addgene full sequence | sequence record 298512 | Addgene NGS Result
GTGATGCGGTTTTGGCAGTACATCAATGGGCGTGGATAGCGGTTTGACTCACGGGGATTTCCAAGTCTCC
ACCCCATTGACGTCAATGGGAGTTTGTTTTGGCACCAAAATCAACGGGACTTTCCAAAATGTCGTAACAA
CTCCGCCCCATTGACGCAAATGGGCGGTAGGCGTGTACGGTGGGAGGTCTATATAAGCAGAGCTCTCCCT
ATCAGTGATAGAGATCTCCCTATCAGTGATAGAGATCGTCGACGAGCTCGTTTAGTGAACCGTCAGATCG
CCTGGAGACGCCATCCACGCTGTTTTGACCTCCATAGAAGACACCGGGACCGATCCAGCCTCCGGACTCT
AGCGTTTAAACTTAAGCTTGGTACCGAGCTCGGATCCACTAGTCCAGTGTGGTGGAATTCTGCAGATATC
AACAAGTTTGTACAAAAAAGTTGGCACCATGGCGAAGGCGACGTCCGGTGCCGCGGGGCTGCGTCTGCTG
TTGCTGCTGCTGCTGCCGCTGCTAGGCAAAGTGGCATTGGGCCTCTACTTCTCGAGGGATGCTTACTGGG
AGAAGCTGTATGTGGACCAGGCGGCCGGCACGCCCTTGCTGTACGTCCATGCCCTGCGGGACGCCCCTGA
GGAGGTGCCCAGCTTCCGCCTGGGCCAGCATCTCTACGGCACGTACCGCACACGGCTGCATGAGAACAAC
TGGATCTGCATCCAGGAGGACACCGGCCTCCTCTACCTTAACCGGAGCCTGGACCATAGCTCCTGGGAGA
AGCTCAGTGTCCGCAACCGCGGCTTTCCCCTGCTCACCGTCTACCTCAAGGTCTTCCTGTCACCCACATC
CCTTCGTGAGGGCGAGTGCCAGTGGCCAGGCTGTGCCCGCGTATACTTCTCCTTCTTCAACACCTCCTTT
CCAGCCTGCAGCTCCCTCAAGCCCCGGGAGCTCTGCTTCCCAGAGACAAGGCCCTCCTTCCGCATTCGGG
AGAACCGACCCCCAGGCACCTTCCACCAGTTCCGCCTGCTGCCTGTGCAGTTCTTGTGCCCCAACATCAG
CGTGGCCTACAGGCTCCTGGAGGGTGAGGGTCTGCCCTTCCGCTGCGCCCCGGACAGCCTGGAGGTGAGC
ACGCGCTGGGCCCTGGACCGCGAGCAGCGGGAGAAGTACGAGCTGGTGGCCGTGTGCACCGTGCACGCCG
GCGCGCGCGAGGAGGTGGTGATGGTGCCCTTCCCGGTGACCGTGTACGACGAGGACGACTCGGCGCCCAC
CTTCCCCGCGGGCGTCGACACCGCCAGCGCCGTGGTGGAGTTCAAGCGGAAGGAGGACACCGTGGTGGCC
ACGCTGCGTGTCTTCGATGCAGACGTGGTACCTGCATCAGGGGAGCTGGTGAGGCGGTACACAAGCACGC
TGCTCCCCGGGGACACCTGGGCCCAGCAGACCTTCCGGGTGGAACACTGGCCCAACGAGACCTCGGTCCA
GGCCAACGGCAGCTTCGTGCGGGCGACCGTACATGACTATAGGCTGGTTCTCAACCGGAACCTCTCCATC
TCGGAGAACCGCACCATGCAGCTGGCGGTGCTGGTCAATGACTCAGACTTCCAGGGCCCAGGAGCGGGCG
TCCTCTTGCTCCACTTCAACGTGTCGGTGCTGCCGGTCAGCCTGCACCTGCCCAGTACCTACTCCCTCTC
CGTGAGCAGGAGGGCTCGCCGATTTGCCCAGATCGGGAAAGTCTGTGTGGAAAACTGCCAGGCATTCAGT
GGCATCAACGTCCAGTACAAGCTGCATTCCTCTGGTGCCAACTGCAGCACGCTAGGGGTGGTCACCTCAG
CCGAGGACACCTCGGGGATCCTGTTTGTGAATGACACCAAGGCCCTGCGGCGGCCCAAGTGTGCCGAACT
TCACTACATGGTGGTGGCCACCGACCAGCAGACCTCTAGGCAGGCCCAGGCCCAGCTGCTTGTAACAGTG
GAGGGGTCATATGTGGCCGAGGAGGCGGGCTGCCCCCTGTCCTGTGCAGTCAGCAAGAGACGGCTGGAGT
GTGAGGAGTGTGGCGGCCTGGGCTCCCCAACAGGCAGGTGTGAGTGGAGGCAAGGAGATGGCAAAGGGAT
CACCAGGAACTTCTCCACCTGCTCTCCCAGCACCAAGACCTGCCCCGACGGCCACTGCGATGTTGTGGAG
ACCCAAGACATCAACATTTGCCCTCAGGACTGCCTCCGGGGCAGCATTGTTGGGGGACACGAGCCTGGGG
AGCCCCGGGGGATTAAAGCTGGCTATGGCACCTGCAACTGCTTCCCTGAGGAGGAGAAGTGCTTCTGCGA
GCCCGAAGACATCCAGGATCCACTGTGCGACGAGCTGTGGCGCACGGTGATCGCAGCCGCTGTCCTCTTC
TCCTTCATCGTCTCGGTGCTGCTGTCTGCCTTCTGCATCCACTGCTACCACAAGTTTGCCCACAAGCCAC
CCATCTCCTCAGCTGAGATGACCTTCCGGAGGCCCGCCCAGGCCTTCCCGGTCAGCTACTCCTCTTCCAG
TGCCCGCCGGCCCTCGCTGGACTCCATGGAGAACCAGGTCTCCGTGGATGCCTTCAAGATCCTGGAGGAT
CCAAAGTGGGAATTCCCTCGGAAGAACTTGGTTCTTGGAAAAACTCTAGGAGAAGGCGAATTTGGAAAAG
TGGTCAAGGCAACGGCCTTCCATCTGAAAGGCAGAGCAGGGTACACCACGGTGGCCGTGAAGATGCTGAA
AGAGAACGCCTCCCCGAGTGAGCTTCGAGACCTGCTGTCAGAGTTCAACGTCCTGAAGCAGGTCAACCAC
CCACATGTCATCAAATTGTATGGGGCCTGCAGCCAGGATGGCCCGCTCCTCCTCATCGTGGAGTACGCCA
AATACGGCTCCCTGCGGGGCTTCCTCCGCGAGAGCCGCAAAGTGGGGCCTGGCTACCTGGGCAGTGGAGG
CAGCCGCAACTCCAGCTCCCTGGACCACCCGGATGAGCGGGCCCTCACCATGGGCGACCTCATCTCATTT
GCCTGGCAGATCTCACAGGGGATGCAGTATCTGGCCGAGATGAAGCTCGTTCATCGGGACTTGGCAGCCA
GAAACATCCTGGTAGCTGAGGGGCGGAAGATGAAGATTTCGGATTTCGGCTTGTCCCGAGATGTTTATGA
AGAGGATTCGTACGTGAAGAGGAGCCAGGGTCGGATTCCAGTTAAATGGATGGCAATTGAATCCCTTTTT
GATCATATCTACACCACGCAAAGTGATGTATGGTCTTTTGGTGTCCTGCTGTGGGAGATCGTGACCCTAG
GGGGAAACCCCTATCCTGGGATTCCTCCTGAGCGGCTCTTCAACCTTCTGAAGACCGGCCACCGGATGGA
GAGGCCAGACAACTGCAGCGAGGAGATGTACTGCCTGATGCTGCAATGCTGGAAGCAGGAGCCGGACAAA
AGGCCGGTGTTTGCGGACATCAGCAAAGACCTGGAGAAGATGATGGTTAAGAGGAGAGACTACTTGGACC
TTGCGGCGTCCACTCCATCTGACTCCCTGATTTATGACGACGGCCTCTCAGAGGAGGAGACACCGCTGGT
GGACTGTAATAATGCCCCCCTCCCTCGAGCCCTCCCTTCCACATGGATTGAAAACAAACTCTATGGTAGA
ATTTCCCATGCATTTACTAGATTCCCAACTTTCTTGTACAAAGTGGTTGATATCAAGGCCGCCGACATCA
CCAGCCTGTACAAGAAAGTGGGGTGGAGCCATCCCCAGTTCGAGAAGGGCGGAGGATCTGGCGGCGGAAG
CGGCGGAGGAAGCTGGTCCCACCCTCAGTTTGAGAAAGGCACCGAGCTGGGCAGCACCATGGCCAGCTAC
CCCTACGACGTGCCCGACTACGCCTGATGACTCGAGTCTAGAGGGCCCGTTTAAACCCGCTGATCAGCCT
CGACTGTGCCTTCTAGTTGCCAGCCATCTGTTGTTTGCCCCTCCCCCGTGCCTTCCTTGACCCTGGAAGG
TGCCACTCCCACTGTCCTTTCCTAATAAAATGAGGAAATTGCATCGCATTGTCTGAGTAGGTGTCATTCT
ATTCTGGGGGGTGGGGTGGGGCAGGACAGCAAGGGGGAGGATTGGGAAGACAATAGCAGGCATGCTGGGG
ATGCGGTGGGCTCTATGGCTTCTGAGGCGGAAAGAACCAGCTGGGGCTCTAGGGGGTATCCCC
[124 nt withheld, positions 4194-4317]
C
[91 nt withheld, positions 4319-4409]
AGGGTGATGGTTCACGTACCTAGAAGTTCCTATTCCGAAGTTCCTATTCTCTAGAAAGTATAGGAACTTC
CTTGGCCAAAAAGCCTGAACTCACCGCGACGTCTGTCGAGAAGTTTCTGATCGAAAAGTTCGACAGCGTC
TCCGACCTGATGCAGCTCTCGGAGGGCGAAGAATCTCGTGCTTTCAGCTTCGATGTAGGAGGGCGTGGAT
ATGTCCTGCGGGTAAATAGCTGCGCCGATGGTTTCTACAAAGATCGTTATGTTTATCGGCACTTTGCATC
GGCCGCGCTCCCGATTCCGGAAGTGCTTGACATTGGGGAATTCAGCGAGAGCCTGACCTATTGCATCTCC
CGCCGTGCACAGGGTGTCACGTTGCAAGACCTGCCTGAAACCGAACTGCCCGCTGTTCTGCAGCCGGTCG
CGGAGGCCATGGATGCGATCGCTGCGGCCGATCTTAGCCAGACGAGCGGGTTCGGCCCATTCGGACCGCA
AGGAATCGGTCAATACACTACATGGCGTGATTTCATATGCGCGATTGCTGATCCCCATGTGTATCACTGG
CAAACTGTGATGGACGACACCGTCAGTGCGTCCGTCGCGCAGGCTCTCGATGAGCTGATGCTTTGGGCCG
AGGACTGCCCCGAAGTCCGGCACCTCGTGCACGCGGATTTCGGCTCCAACAATGTCCTGACGGACAATGG
CCGCATAACAGCGGTCATTGACTGGAGCGAGGCGATGTTCGGGGATTCCCAATACGAGGTCGCCAACATC
TTCTTCTGGAGGCCGTGGTTGGCTTGTATGGAGCAGCAGACGCGCTACTTCGAGCGGAGGCATCCGGAGC
TTGCAGGATCGCCGCGGCTCCGGGCGTATATGCTCCGCATTGGTCTTGACCAACTCTATCAGAGCTTGGT
TGACGGCAATTTCGATGATGCAGCTTGGGCGCAGGGTCGATGCGACGCAATCGTCCGATCCGGAGCCGGG
ACTGTCGGGCGTACACAAATCGCCCGCAGAAGCGCGGCCGTCTGGACCGATGGCTGTGTAGAAGTACTCG
CCGATAGTGGAAACCGACGCCCCAGCACTCGTCCGAGGGCAAAGGAATAGCACGTACTACGAGATTTCGA
TTCCACCGCCGCCTTCTATGAAAGGTTGGGCTTCGGAATCGTTTTCCGGGACGCCGGCTGGATGATCCTC
CAGCGCGGGGATCTCATGCTGGAGTTCTTCGCCCACCCCAACTTGTTTATTGCAGCTTATAATGGTTACA
AATAAAGCAATAGCATCACAAATTTCACAAATAAAGCATTTTTTTCACTGCATTCTAGTTGTGGTTTGTC
CAAACTCATCAATGTATCTTATCATGTCTGTATACCGTCGACCTCTAGCTAGAGCTTGGCGTAATCATGG
TCATAGCTGTTTCCTGTGTGAAATTGTTATCCGCTCACAATTCCACACAACATACGAGCCGGAAGCATAA
AGTGTAAAGCCTGGGGTGCCTAATGAGTGAGCTAACTCACATTAATTGCGTTGCGCTCACTGCCCGCTTT
CCAGTCGGGAAACCTGTCGTGCCAGCTGCATTAATGAATCGGCCAACGCGCGGGGAGAGGCGGTTTGCGT
ATTGGGCGCTCTTCCGCTTCCTCGCTCACTGACTCGCTGCGCTCGGTCGTTCGGCTGCGGCGAGCGGTAT
CAGCTCACTCAAAGGCGGTAATACGGTTATCCACAGAATCAGGGGATAACGCAGGAAAGAACATGTGAGC
AAAAGGCCAGCAAAAGGCCAGGAACCGTAAAAAGGCCGCGTTGCTGGCGTTTTTCCATAGGCTCCGCCCC
CCTGACGAGCATCACAAAAATCGACGCTCAAGTCAGAGGTGGCGAAACCCGACAGGACTATAAAGATACC
AGGCGTTTCCCCCTGGAAGCTCCCTCGTGCGCTCTCCTGTTCCGACCCTGCCGCTTACCGGATACCTGTC
CGCCTTTCTCCCTTCGGGAAGCGTGGCGCTTTCTCATAGCTCACGCTGTAGGTATCTCAGTTCGGTGTAG
GTCGTTCGCTCCAAGCTGGGCTGTGTGCACGAACCCCCCGTTCAGCCCGACCGCTGCGCCTTATCCGGTA
ACTATCGTCTTGAGTCCAACCCGGTAAGACACGACTTATCGCCACTGGCAGCAGCCACTGGTAACAGGAT
TAGCAGAGCGAGGTATGTAGGCGGTGCTACAGAGTTCTTGAAGTGGTGGCCTAACTACGGCTACACTAGA
AGAACAGTATTTGGTATCTGCGCTCTGCTGAAGCCAGTTACCTTCGGAAAAAGAGTTGGTAGCTCTTGAT
CCGGCAAACAAACCACCGCTGGTAGCGGTGGTTTTTTTGTTTGCAAGCAGCAGATTACGCGCAGAAAAAA
AGGATCTCAAGAAGATCCTTTGATCTTTTCTACGGGGTCTGACGCTCAGTGGAACGAAAACTCACGTTAA
GGGATTTTGGTCATGAGATTATCAAAAAGGATCTTCACCTAGATCCTTTTAAATTAAAAATGAAGTTTTA
AATCAATCTAAAGTATATATGAGTAAACTTGGTCTGACAGTTACCAATGCTTAATCAGTGAGGCACCTAT
CTCAGCGATCTGTCTATTTCGTTCATCCATAGTTGCCTGACTCCCCGTCGTGTAGATAACTACGATACGG
GAGGGCTTACCATCTGGCCCCAGTGCTGCAATGATACCGCGAGACCCACGCTCACCGGCTCCAGATTTAT
CAGCAATAAACCAGCCAGCCGGAAGGGCCGAGCGCAGAAGTGGTCCTGCAACTTTATCCGCCTCCATCCA
GTCTATTAATTGTTGCCGGGAAGCTAGAGTAAGTAGTTCGCCAGTTAATAGTTTGCGCAACGTTGTTGCC
ATTGCTACAGGCATCGTGGTGTCACGCTCGTCGTTTGGTATGGCTTCATTCAGCTCCGGTTCCCAACGAT
CAAGGCGAGTTACATGATCCCCCATGTTGTGCAAAAAAGCGGTTAGCTCCTTCGGTCCTCCGATCGTTGT
CAGAAGTAAGTTGGCCGCAGTGTTATCACTCATGGTTATGGCAGCACTGCATAATTCTCTTACTGTCATG
CCATCCGTAAGATGCTTTTCTGTGACTGGTGAGTACTCAACCAAGTCATTCTGAGAATAGTGTATGCGGC
GACCGAGTTGCTCTTGCCCGGCGTCAATACGGGATAATACCGCGCCACATAGCAGAACTTTAAAAGTGCT
CATCATTGGAAAACGTTCTTCGGGGCGAAAACTCTCAAGGATCTTACCGCTGTTGAGATCCAGTTCGATG
TAACCCACTCGTGCACCCAACTGATCTTCAGCATCTTTTACTTTCACCAGCGTTTCTGGGTGAGCAAAAA
CAGGAAGGCAAAATGCCGCAAAAAAGGGAATAAGGGCGACACGGAAATGTTGAATACTCATACTCTTCCT
TTTTCAATATTATTGAAGCATTTATCAGGGTTATTGTCTCATGAGCGGATACATATTTGAATGTATTTAG
AAAAATAAACAAATAGGGGTTCCGCGCACATTTCCCCGAAAAGTGCCACCTGACGTCGACGGATCGGGAG
ATCTCCCGATCCCCTATGGTGCACTCTCAGTACAATCTGCTCTGATGCCGCATAGTTAAGCCAGTATCTG
CTCCCTGCTTGTGTGTTGGAGGTCGCTGAGTAGTGCGCGAGCAAAATTTAAGCTACAACAAGGCAAGGCT
TGACCGACAATTGCATGAAGAATCTGCTTAGGGTTAGGCGTTTTGCGCTGCTTCGCGATGTACGGGCCAG
ATATACGCGTTGACATTGATTATTGACTAGTTATTAATAGTAATCAATTACGGGGTCATTAGTTCATAGC
CCATATATGGAGTTCCGCGTTACATAACTTACGGTAAATGGCCCGCCTGGCTGACCGCCCAACGACCCCC
GCCCATTGACGTCAATAATGACGTATGTTCCCATAGTAACGCCAATAGGGACTTTCCATTGACGTCAATG
GGTGGAGTATTTACGGTAAACTGCCCACTTGGCAGTACATCAAGTGTATCATATGCCAAGTACGCCCCCT
ATTGACGTCAATGACGGTAAATGGCCCGCCTGGCATTATGCCCAGTACATGACCTTATGGGACTTTCCTA
CTTGGCAGTACATCTACGTATTAGTCATCGCTATTACCATG
